>Addgene plasmid #230473 | AiP14129 - pAAV-AiE0354h-minBG-iCre(R297T)-BGHpA (Alias: CN4129) | addgene full sequence | sequence record 474118 | Addgene NGS Result
CCTGCAGGCAGCTGCGCGCTCGCTCGCTCACTGAGGCCGCCCGGGCGTCGGGCGACCTTTGGTCGCCCGG
CCTCAGTGAGCGAGCGAGCGCGCAGAGAGGGAGTGGCCAACTCCATCACTAGGGGTTCCTGCGGCCGCAC
GCGTAGGTACCTCTACATTGATGGACCTTTCTCCAGAATGAGGAGCCAAAATCATCTGAATTAAGTAGAG
ATCTCATTTGTCCCTGACTCATGATAATGTCTGTGCTACAGTCCTGCATTAATTACTTTGCCCAAGTAGA
AATACACTACCCATATAAGAATTTCACTTCTGAACAAAACAAAATAAAAATCCACGAGTGGTGACCTCAA
AATGAACTGGTTAAATTTAAGGACTCATTTTTAAAGGTCAATGTCCTTTTGCTGCAAATACAGTTCCTAT
GCAGATGAGAAGTTGAACCTGACCTATGGAGCCGAGCATAATTAGCCAGCTGCACCCTCATAATAAGGTG
CAGATGGTTAATTGCACCAGCAAATAACTGCTTACTTGTGGGCACAAAAGCCTGTACCTAAAATCATTGA
AAGTATACTTGGGACTATTTATGCTCATGGCAAACAAAACACATTTCCAAGGTTTCATCTGCGAACAGAT
CACAGCCAGCTCCAAATCCCTGCTTTGCGGGAGAGCCATTCACGCTGCTGAGGTCTGGTCCAAGAGAGGG
ACCACTGGCCACAAAGCCACATATCAACTGGTGAAATATTTCTTGGGGTGCTGAATCGTTGTTGAGAGCT
CGGGCTGGGCATAAAAGTCAGGGCAGAGCCATCTATTGCTTACATTTGCTTCTGGGATCCAGATCTTTCG
AAGCTAGCCACCATGGTGCCCAAGAAGAAGAGGAAAGTCTCCAACCTGCTGACTGTGCACCAAAACCTGC
CTGCCCTCCCTGTGGATGCCACCTCTGATGAAGTCAGGAAGAACCTGATGGACATGTTCAGGGACAGGCA
GGCCTTCTCTGAACACACCTGGAAGATGCTCCTGTCTGTGTGCAGATCCTGGGCTGCCTGGTGCAAGCTG
AACAACAGGAAATGGTTCCCTGCTGAACCTGAGGATGTGAGGGACTACCTCCTGTACCTGCAAGCCAGAG
GCCTGGCTGTGAAGACCATCCAACAGCACCTGGGCCAGCTCAACATGCTGCACAGGAGATCTGGCCTGCC
TCGCCCTTCTGACTCCAATGCTGTGTCCCTGGTGATGAGGAGAATCAGAAAGGAGAATGTGGATGCTGGG
GAGAGAGCCAAGCAGGCCCTGGCCTTTGAACGCACTGACTTTGACCAAGTCAGATCCCTGATGGAGAACT
CTGACAGATGCCAGGACATCAGGAACCTGGCCTTCCTGGGCATTGCCTACAACACCCTGCTGCGCATTGC
CGAAATTGCCAGAATCAGAGTGAAGGACATCTCCCGCACCGATGGTGGGAGAATGCTGATCCACATTGGC
AGGACCAAGACCCTGGTGTCCACAGCTGGTGTGGAGAAGGCCCTGTCCCTGGGGGTTACCAAGCTGGTGG
AGAGATGGATCTCTGTGTCTGGTGTGGCTGATGACCCCAACAACTACCTGTTCTGCCGGGTCAGAAAGAA
TGGTGTGGCTGCCCCTTCTGCCACCTCCCAACTGTCCACCCGGGCCCTGGAAGGGATCTTTGAGGCCACC
CACCGCCTGATCTATGGTGCCAAGGATGACTCTGGGCAGAGATACCTGGCCTGGTCTGGCCACTCTGCCA
GAGTGGGTGCTGCCACCGACATGGCCAGGGCTGGTGTGTCCATCCCTGAAATCATGCAGGCTGGTGGCTG
GACCAATGTGAACATTGTGATGAACTACATCAGAAACCTGGACTCTGAGACTGGGGCCATGGTGAGGCTG
CTCGAAGATGGGGACTGAGGCGCGCCGAATTCAAGCTTCTCGAGAGATCTTCGACTGTGCCTTCTAGTTG
CCAGCCATCTGTTGTTTGCCCCTCCCCCGTGCCTTCCTTGACCCTGGAAGGTGCCACTCCCACTGTCCTT
TCCTAATAAAATGAGGAAATTGCATCGCATTGTCTGAGTAGGTGTCATTCTATTCTGGGGGGTGGGGTGG
GGCAGGACAGCAAGGGGGAGGATTGGGAAGACAATAGCAGGCATGAGATCTCACGTGCGGACCGAGCGGC
CGCAGGAACCCCTAGTGATGGAGTTGGCCACTCCCTCTCTGCGCGCTCGCTCGCTCACTGAGGCCGGGCG
ACCAAAGGTCGCCCGACGCCCGGGCTTTGCCCGGGCGGCCTCAGTGAGCGAGCGAGCGCGCAGCTGCCTG
CAGGGGCGCCTGATGCGGTATTTTCTCCTTACGCATCTGTGCGGTATTTCACACCGCATA
[95 nt withheld, positions 2371-2465]
T
[46 nt withheld, positions 2467-2512]
C
[141 nt withheld, positions 2514-2654]
CCTTTGACGTTGGAGTCCACGTTCTTT
[37 nt withheld, positions 2682-2718]
ACTCTATCTCGGGCTATTCTTTTGATTTATAAGGGATTTTGCCGATTTCGGTCTATTGGTTAAAAAATGA
GCTGATTTAACAAAAATTTAACGCGAATTTTAACAAAATATTAACGTTTACAATTTTATGGTGCACTCTC
AGTACAATCTGCTCTGATGCCGCATAGTTAAGCCAGCCCCGACACCCGCCAACACCCGCTGACGCGCCCT
GACGGGCTTGTCTGCTCCCGGCATCCGCTTACAGACAAGCTGTGACCGTCTCCGGGAGCTGCATGTGTCA
GAGGTTTTCACCGTCATCACCGAAACGCGCGAGACGAAAGGGCCTCGTGATACGCCTATTTTTATAGGTT
AATGTCATGATAATAATGGTTTCTTAGACGTCAGGTGGCACTTTTCGGGGAAATGTGCGCGGAACCCCTA
TTTGTTTATTTTTCTAAATACATTCAAATATGTATCCGCTCATGAGACAATAACCCTGATAAATGCTTCA
ATAATATTGAAAAAGGAAGAGTATGAGTATTCAACATTTCCGTGTCGCCCTTATTCCCTTTTTTGCGGCA
TTTTGCCTTCCTGTTTTTGCTCACCCAGAAACGCTGGTGAAAGTAAAAGATGCTGAAGATCAGTTGGGTG
CACGAGTGGGTTACATCGAACTGGATCTCAACAGCGGTAAGATCCTTGAGAGTTTTCGCCCCGAAGAACG
TTTTCCAATGATGAGCACTTTTAAAGTTCTGCTATGTGGCGCGGTATTATCCCGTATTGACGCCGGGCAA
GAGCAACTCGGTCGCCGCATACACTATTCTCAGAATGACTTGGTTGAGTACTCACCAGTCACAGAAAAGC
ATCTTACGGATGGCATGACAGTAAGAGAATTATGCAGTGCTGCCATAACCATGAGTGATAACACTGCGGC
CAACTTACTTCTGACAACGATCGGAGGACCGAAGGAGCTAACCGCTTTTTTGCACAACATGGGGGATCAT
GTAACTCGCCTTGATCGTTGGGAACCGGAGCTGAATGAAGCCATACCAAACGACGAGCGTGACACCACGA
TGCCTGTAGCAATGGCAACAACGTTGCGCAAACTATTAACTGGCGAACTACTTACTCTAGCTTCCCGGCA
ACAATTAATAGACTGGATGGAGGCGGATAAAGTTGCAGGACCACTTCTGCGCTCGGCCCTTCCGGCTGGC
TGGTTTATTGCTGATAAATCTGGAGCCGGTGAGCGTGGGTCTCGCGGTATCATTGCAGCACTGGGGCCAG
ATGGTAAGCCCTCCCGTATCGTAGTTATCTACACGACGGGGAGTCAGGCAACTATGGATGAACGAAATAG
ACAGATCGCTGAGATAGGTGCCTCACTGATTAAGCATTGGTAACTGTCAGACCAAGTTTACTCATATATA
CTTTAGATTGATTTAAAACTTCATTTTTAATTTAAAAGGATCTAGGTGAAGATCCTTTTTGATAATCTCA
TGACCAAAATCCCTTAACGTGAGTTTTCGTTCCACTGAGCGTCAGACCCCGTAGAAAAGATCAAAGGATC
TTCTTGAGATCCTTTTTTTCTGCGCGTAATCTGCTGCTTGCAAACAAAAAAACCACCGCTACCAGCGGTG
GTTTGTTTGCCGGATCAAGAGCTACCAACTCTTTTTCCGAAGGTAACTGGCTTCAGCAGAGCGCAGATAC
CAAATACTGTTCTTCTAGTGTAGCCGTAGTTAGGCCACCACTTCAAGAACTCTGTAGCACCGCCTACATA
CCTCGCTCTGCTAATCCTGTTACCAGTGGCTGCTGCCAGTGGCGATAAGTCGTGTCTTACCGGGTTGGAC
TCAAGACGATAGTTACCGGATAAGGCGCAGCGGTCGGGCTGAACGGGGGGTTCGTGCACACAGCCCAGCT
TGGAGCGAACGACCTACACCGAACTGAGATACCTACAGCGTGAGCTATGAGAAAGCGCCACGCTTCCCGA
AGGGAGAAAGGCGGACAGGTATCCGGTAAGCGGCAGGGTCGGAACAGGAGAGCGCACGAGGGAGCTTCCA
GGGGGAAACGCCTGGTATCTTTATAGTCCTGTCGGGTTTCGCCACCTCTGACTTGAGCGTCGATTTTTGT
GATGCTCGTCAGGGGGGCGGAGCCTATGGAAAAACGCCAGCAACGCGGCCTTTTTACGGTTCCTGGCCTT
TTGCTGGCCTTTTGCTCACATGT
Features (pLannotate 1.2.2; 12 found; start..end, strand, type, name):
     12..39      +  repeat_region  AAV2 ITR (fragment): inverted terminal repeat of adeno-associated virus serotype 2 inverted
     68..95      +  repeat_region  AAV2 ITR (fragment): inverted terminal repeat of adeno-associated virus serotype 2 inverted
    880..1905    +  CDS            cre: RECR_BPP1 - Experimental evidence at protein level: Swiss-Prot protein existence level 1. Catalyzes site-specific recombination between two 34-base- pair LOXP sites. Its role is to maintain the phage genome as a monomeric unit-copy plasmid in the lysogenic state. From Escherichia phage P1 (Bacteriophage P1).
   1945..2056    +  polyA_signal   bGH poly(A) signal: bovine growth hormone polyadenylation signal
   2174..2314    +  repeat_region  AAV2 ITR: inverted terminal repeat of adeno-associated virus serotype 2 inverted
   2319..2370    -  misc_feature   bom (fragment): basis of mobility region from pBR322
   2389..2844    +  rep_origin     f1 ori (sequence partly withheld): f1 bacteriophage origin of replication; arrow indicates direction of (+) strand synthesis
   2845..2894    -  misc_feature   bom (fragment): basis of mobility region from pBR322
   2996..3031    -  CDS            rop (fragment): Rop protein, which maintains plasmids at low copy number; rop
   3126..3230    +  promoter       AmpR promoter: bla
   3231..4091    +  CDS            AmpR: β-lactamase; bla; confers resistance to ampicillin, carbenicillin, and related antibiotics
   4262..4850    +  rep_origin     ori: high-copy-number ColE1/pMB1/pBR322/pUC origin of replication
