[The description below was written by a language model from this plasmid's Addgene catalogue record and pLannotate feature annotations shown in this document.]
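Description:
AiP14129 - pAAV-AiE0354h-minBG-iCre(R297T)-BGHpA (alias CN4129) is an AAV transfer plasmid of about 4.9 kb built on a pAAV2 backbone and intended for packaging a recombinant adeno-associated virus genome that delivers Cre recombinase to defined brain cell populations. In bacteria it is maintained as a high-copy plasmid through a ColE1/pUC-type origin and selected with ampicillin via the β-lactamase gene and its own promoter. An f1 phage origin and small remnants of the pBR322 bom and rop regions are also present in the backbone. AAV2 inverted terminal repeats flank the expression cassette and supply the signals for genome replication and encapsidation. The automated annotation recognises the right-hand ITR in full but only short fragments of the left-hand one, which may reflect the difficulty of sequencing and annotating these structured repeats rather than a real truncation.

Between the ITRs, the enhancer AiE0354h is placed upstream of minBG, presumably a minimal beta-globin promoter. A minimal promoter has little activity on its own, so the pattern of expression is dictated by the enhancer. Neither the enhancer nor the minimal promoter is annotated in the feature table, but both would fall in the unannotated stretch preceding the Cre coding sequence. The payload is iCre(R297T), a synthetic codon-improved Cre carrying an R297T substitution. The record does not state the effect of this substitution. Transcripts are terminated by the bovine growth hormone polyadenylation signal. The record describes the enhancer only as driving expression in specific brain cell populations and does not name the target cell type. The vector belongs to a suite of enhancer AAVs for genetic access to cortical cell types, where enhancer-restricted Cre would recombine loxP-flanked reporter or effector alleles in the targeted cells.
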