Addgene plasmid #230473: AiP14129 - pAAV-AiE0354h-minBG-iCre(R297T)-BGHpA (Alias: CN4129)
Purpose: AiE0354h is an enhancer sequence, designed to drive AAV-mediated transgene expression in specific populations of brain cells
Depositing lab: Allen Institute for Brain Science & Jonathan Ting. Depositing organization: Allen Institute. Publication: A suite of enhancer AAVs and transgenic mouse lines for genetic access to cortical cell types. Ben-Simon Y, Hooper M, Narayan S, Daigle TL, Dwivedi D, Way SW, Oster A, Stafford DA, Mich JK, Taormina MJ, Martinez RA, Opitz-Araya X, Roth JR, Alexander JR, Allen S, Amster A, Arbuckle J, Ayala A, Baker PM, Bakken TE, Barcelli T, Barta S, Bendrick J, Bertagnolli D, Bielstein C, Bishwakarma P, Bowlus J, Boyer G, Brouner K, Casian B, Casper T, Chakka AB, Chakrabarty R, Chance RK, Chavan S, Clark M, Colbert K, Collman F, Daniel S, Departee M, DiValentin P, Donadio N, Dotson N, Egdorf T, Fliss T, Gabitto M, Garcia J, Gary A, Gasperini M, Gloe J, Goldy J, Gore BB, Graybuck L, Greisman N, Haeseleer F, Halterman C, Haradon Z, Hastings SD, Helback O, Ho W, Hockemeyer D, Huang C, Huff S, Hunker A, Johansen N, Jones D, Juneau Z, Kalmbach B, Kannan M, Khem S, Kussick E, Kutsal R, Larsen R, Lee C, Lee AY, Leibly M, Lenz GH, Li S, Liang E, Lusk N, Madigan Z, Malloy J, Malone J, McCue R, Melchor J, Mollenkopf T, Moosman S, Morin E, Newman D, Ng L, Ngo K, Omstead V, Otto S, Oyama A, Pena N, Pham T, Phillips E, Pom CA, Potekhina L, Ransford S, Ray PL, Rette D, Reynoldson C, Rimorin C, Rocha D, Ruiz A, Sanchez REA, Sawyer L, Sedeno-Cortes A, Sevigny JP, Shapovalova N, Shepard N, Shulga L, Sigler AR, Siverts L, Soliman S, Somasundaram S, Staats B, Stewart K, Szelenyi E, Tieu M, Trader C, Tran A, van Velthoven CTJ, Walker M, Wang Y, Weed N, Wirthlin M, Wood T, Wynalda B, Yao Z, Zhou T, Ariza J, Dee N, Reding M, Ronellenfitch K, Mufti S, Sunkin SM, Smith KA, Esposito L, Waters J, Thyagarajan B, Yao S, Lein ES, Zeng H, Levi BP, Ngai J, Ting JT, Tasic B. Cell. 2025 May 16:S0092-8674(25)00513-6. doi: 10.1016/j.cell.2025.05.002. PubMed 40403729.
Backbone
  Vector backbone: pAAV2
  Vector type: AAV
Growth in bacteria
  Bacterial resistance: Ampicillin, 100 μg/mL
  Growth temperature: 37°C
  Growth strain: NEB Stable
  Copy number: High Copy
Gene/Insert
  Gene/Insert name: iCre(R297T)
  Species: Synthetic
  Promoter: minBG
  Cloning method: Gibson Cloning
Terms and licenses: Academic/Nonprofit Terms; Industry Terms: Not Available to Industry
How to cite: AiP14129 - pAAV-AiE0354h-minBG-iCre(R297T)-BGHpA (Alias: CN4129) was a gift from Allen Institute for Brain Science & Jonathan Ting (Addgene plasmid # 230473 ; http://n2t.net/addgene:230473 ; RRID:Addgene_230473)
